Addgene plasmid #133477: pAV0662
Purpose: Expression in fission yeast from promoter pact1, integrated at lys3 locus
Depositing lab: Sophie Martin. Depositing organization: Universite de Lausanne (UNIL). Publication: A toolbox of stable integration vectors in the fission yeast Schizosaccharomyces pombe. Vjestica A, Marek M, Nkosi PJ, Merlini L, Liu G, Berard M, Billault-Chaumartin I, Martin SG. J Cell Sci. 2020 Jan 8;133(1). pii: jcs.240754. doi: 10.1242/jcs.240754. PubMed 31801797.
Backbone
  Vector backbone: pLys3BstZ17I(pAV0357)
  Vector type: Yeast Expression
Growth in bacteria
  Bacterial resistance: Ampicillin, 100 μg/mL
  Growth temperature: 37°C
  Growth strain: DH5alpha
  Copy number: High Copy
Gene/Insert
  Gene/Insert name: pLys3(BstZ17I)-p(act1)-sfGFP-terminator(ScCYC1)
  Species: S. pombe (fission yeast)
  Cloning method: Unknown
Terms and licenses: Academic/Nonprofit Terms; Industry Terms: Not Available to Industry
Depositor comments: Please see the Resource Information section for an annotated Genbank file.
How to cite: pAV0662 was a gift from Sophie Martin (Addgene plasmid # 133477 ; http://n2t.net/addgene:133477 ; RRID:Addgene_133477)
