[The description below was written by a language model from this plasmid's Addgene catalogue record and pLannotate feature annotations shown in this document.]
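Description:
pAV0662 is a fission yeast expression plasmid of about 7.3 kb, built on the pLys3BstZ17I (pAV0357) backbone and belonging to a toolbox of stable integration vectors for Schizosaccharomyces pombe. It is designed to be integrated into the genome at the lys3 locus rather than maintained episomally, and no yeast replication origin is annotated. In E. coli it is propagated as a high-copy plasmid through a ColE1/pUC-type origin and selected with ampicillin via the β-lactamase gene and its native promoter. An f1 phage origin, lacZα and lac promoter/operator remnants, and flanking T7 and T3 promoters are also annotated, along with small bom, rop and lacI fragments that appear to be cloning vestiges.

The payload is superfolder GFP, a rapidly maturing green fluorescent protein, followed by the S. cerevisiae CYC1 transcription terminator. According to the catalogue entry, expression is driven by the S. pombe act1 (actin) promoter. This promoter is not annotated in the feature table, but it presumably occupies the unannotated stretch between the T7 promoter and the sfGFP coding sequence. The plasmid also carries the S. pombe lys3 coding sequence, which encodes the saccharopine dehydrogenase that catalyses the final step of lysine biosynthesis. This provides the homology for targeting the locus and presumably serves as a lysine prototrophy marker. The BstZ17I in the backbone name suggests this site is used to linearise the vector for integration, although the record does not state this. The construct gives stable expression of free sfGFP from the act1 promoter in fission yeast.
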