Features (pLannotate 1.2.2; 17 found; start..end, strand, type, name):
    137..186     +  misc_feature   bom (fragment): basis of mobility region from pBR322
    997..2100    +  CDS            lys3: LYS1_SCHPO - Experimental evidence at protein level: Swiss-Prot protein existence level 1. Catalyzes the NAD(+)-dependent cleavage of saccharopine to L- lysine and 2-oxoglutarate, the final step in the alpha-aminoadipate (AAA) pathway for lysin biosynthesis. From Schizosaccharomyces pombe (strain 972 / ATCC 24843) (Fission yeast).
   2477..2525    +  misc_feature   bom (fragment): basis of mobility region from pBR322
   2553..2981    -  rep_origin     f1 ori (sequence partly withheld): f1 bacteriophage origin of replication; arrow indicates direction of (+) strand synthesis
   2985..3140    -  CDS            lacZα (fragment): LacZα fragment of β-galactosidase; lacZ fragment
   3148..3166    +  promoter       T7 promoter: promoter for bacteriophage T7 RNA polymerase
   4053..4763    +  CDS            Superfolder GFP: Superfolder GFP is a basic (constitutively fluorescent) green fluorescent protein published in 2005, derived from Aequorea victoria. It is reported to be a very rapidly-maturing weak dimer.
   4790..5039    +  terminator     CYC1 terminator: S. cerevisiae CYC1; transcription terminator for CYC1
   5064..5082    -  promoter       T3 promoter: promoter for bacteriophage T3 RNA polymerase
   5127..5143    -  protein_bind   lac operator: The lac repressor binds to the lac operator to inhibit transcription in E. coli. This inhibition can be relieved by adding lactose or isopropyl-β-D-thiogalactopyranoside (IPTG). lac repressor encoded by lacI
   5151..5181    -  promoter       lac promoter: promoter for the E. coli lac operon
   5196..5217    -  protein_bind   CAP binding site: CAP binding activates transcription in the presence of cAMP. E. coli catabolite activator protein
   5230..5322    -  CDS            lacI (fragment): lac repressor; lacI; The lac repressor binds to the lac operator to inhibit transcription in E. coli. This inhibition can be relieved by adding lactose or isopropyl-β-D-thiogalactopyranoside (IPTG).
   5505..6093    -  rep_origin     ori: high-copy-number ColE1/pMB1/pBR322/pUC origin of replication
   6264..7124    -  CDS            AmpR: β-lactamase; bla; confers resistance to ampicillin, carbenicillin, and related antibiotics
   7125..7229    -  promoter       AmpR promoter: bla
   7324..35      +  CDS            rop (fragment) (across the origin): Rop protein, which maintains plasmids at low copy number; rop
>Addgene plasmid #133477 | pAV0662 | addgene full sequence | sequence record 275756 | Addgene NGS Result
TCGCGCGTTTCGGTGATGACGGTGAAAACCTCTGACACATGCAGCTCCCGGAGACGGTCACAGCTTGTCT
GTAAGCGGATGCCGGGAGCAGACAAGCCCGTCAGGGCGCGTCAGCGGGTGTTGGCGGGTGTCGGGGCTGG
CTTAACTATGCGGCATCAGAGCAGATTGTACTGAGAGTGCACCATAACCGGGGCCTTACGAAGTTAAATT
ATAGGCACAGACATCTTTGGCATTGGAAAGATTTAGTAACAATCATAATGTAGCACTTCTTAAAAAATCT
AATTTTAGAACAAAAAGGCTTAAAAAAGAATGGTTCCGCTCTTTTAAAAAATAGTAAAATGTACAATAGC
AAGGTTTTCGTAGGTCGACGGACATAACAAGGGGAAAGAGAAATAAAGCATGTAAACGTCAATAAAACAT
CTTTGATTCTGGATCAATCATATGCCAAATGAAGAAAAATAGCATTTATAACAACATGAAACCATATTTG
AGACCTTTTAACGATGAAAATTTATTAAATAAAAGATAAAAAAGAAAGAAACCGTTCAAGTTCAATGAAA
ATTTCGTCGTGAAGTAGAAACCAAGATAATGGAAAGGCTTCGCAAAGCCACAAATTTTCCAATAGTCATT
ATAACTGAAGATTAAGGACAGTATACTAGTAAAAATCAAGTGAATTGTGCCTAGGATAGGTAGCTAACGT
GACTGCCACTGAACCTGTGTAGCGTATTAGATCCATCAAGATCCCTTCTGCTCATATCATTGCTGATCTG
TAAATTGACCGCATCAAATTTGATCTCATTTATATCGAGATTGATCTATATTATTTTGCCAATTTGCAGT
ATATAAACTTATTTGATTAAGTTTTTGGTCTCCTTCGCCACGTCTTCATTTTGTTAGTTTAAATTTTTTT
GACTAACTTAGAAAGGGAAGTTTTTAAAAACGTTGAAATACTTTTTCGATTTAAAAATATATATTTAATT
AATTTTCTGTTCCAAAATGGTTGCTCCTCATCTTTGGTTACGTGCTGAAACCAAACCTTTAGAAGAGCGC
AGTGCTTTGACTCCTAGAACTGCCAAGATACTCGCCGATGCTGGATTTCAAATTACCATTGAGCGCTCTT
CCCAACGTGCTTTCAAGGACAAAGAATTTGAGCGCCTTGGTTTCCCCATGGTTCCTGAGGGCTCATGGCG
ACATGCACCTAAGGACGCGTACATTATTGGTCTCAAAGAGCTTCCGGAAAATGATAACAGTCCTTTGAAG
CATACTCATATTCAATTTGCTCATTGCTACAAAAACCAGGAAGGTTGGCGTGAAGTCTTGTCCCGATTCC
CCGCTGGCAATGGTCTTCTATATGATTTGGAATTTTTGCAAGATGACAATGGCAGACGTGTTGCCGCTTT
TGGTTACCACGCTGGTTTTGCTGGATCAGCTATCTCATGTTTAGTTTGGGCACATCAATTATTGCATCCT
AACAAACAATTCCCTGCTATCCGTCCGTTCCCCAACGAAAAATCTTTGGTTCGCCATGTTGCTCGTCAAG
TACGTTTAGCTTTGAAAAAGAATAACAACCAGTATCCTCGTATTCTGGTTATTGGGGCTCTTGGTCGTTG
TGGTACTGGAGCGTGCGATTTAGCATCAAAGATTGGTATTCCCTTCGATAACATTCTTCGCTGGGACATT
AATGAAACTAAGAAGGGTGGTCCCTTTACCGAAATTACGGAATCAGACATATTTGTTAACTGCATTTATC
TGAGCATGCCTATTCCCAAATTCTGTACCGTCGAGTCGTTAAATGTACCTAACCGTAAATTGCGTGTTGT
TTGTGATGTTAGCTGTGACACTACCAATCCTAACAATCCTATTCCAATTTATAATGTAAACACTACATTT
GATCATCCTACAGTTGAGGTTAAAGGTGTCACAACTCCTCCTCCTTTAGAGGTCATTTCTATTGATCATC
TTCCTACTTTATTGCCAAGGGAATCTTCCGAAGCATTTAGTGAAGCTCTAATTCCTAGTCTTTTGGCTTT
GAAGGACGTCGACAATGCTCCCGTTTGGGTCAGAGCTAAAAAACTTTATGAAACCATGGTTCAAAAGCTT
TAAAATAAATGTTATTTAATTTCAAAGTTCCGGGTCCTTTATATTGTTTCACCAAATTATTGAATATTAT
TTTCTCAAAAATTAACTTTAGAATACAATTTAGACGGCATTTTCGATGCTCTGGACATTTTTTCCACGTA
CTTGTTAAATTGTAGCGGTGTTGCATAATACTACCTTTTGATTTGTTATTCACGTTACAATATATATTTG
ACTAATTTAAATATGATAATATACACATTTCTCTGCAAACCTCCTTTATACTTTTCGCCGGTCATTGATT
AATAATTAAGAAACAGGATTTCATCCTGCATTTGCCACTTACCTATATGGTAAATATAAATCTTGAAACT
TTCCCCAATATTTATTGCTTGCTAGGGCGGTGTGAAATACCGCACAGATGCGTAAGGAGAAAATACCGCA
TCAGGAAATTGTAAGCGTTAATATTTTGTTAAAATTCGCGTTAAATTTTTGTTAAATCAGCTCATTTTTT
AACCAATAGGCCGAAATCGGCAAAATCCCTTATAAATCAAAAGAATAGACCGAGATAGGGT
[37 nt withheld, positions 2652-2688]
AAAGAACGTGGACTCCAACGTCAAAGG
[49 nt withheld, positions 2716-2764]
T
[91 nt withheld, positions 2766-2856]
G
[124 nt withheld, positions 2858-2981]
CCATTCGCCATTCAGGCTGCGCAACTGTTGGGAAGGGCGATCGGTGCGGGCCTCTTCGCTATTACGCCAG
CTGGCGAAAGGGGGATGTGCTGCAAGGCGATTAAGTTGGGTAACGCCAGGGTTTTCCCAGTCACGACGTT
GTAAAACGACGGCCAGTGAGCGCGCGTAATACGACTCACTATAGGGCGAATTGGGTACCGGGCCCATTTA
AATGATCTACGATAATGAGACGGTGTTTGGGTTGTTTTTACTGAATTTTTCTTTTATTTTATGACATCTT
AATTTTTATGTTAATGATTATTCTTATACTTTTATCTATCTTTGATTAAAACTAATATTCATTCTTTTGA
TCACTAATTATTTTTATAGTATACGATTCAACCCAACTATAATACATTGTATCAAGAGAAATTTTTAATT
AGATGTAATTTAATAGCCATTTGATAAAAAAAAATTACCTTTTTTTTTGCTAGTGTTAAATTATTGATCA
TAACAATGTCGAATGAATACTAATAAAATAGGGACACGCGAGTTGCAAATACTTGAAATACCTTTGAAGA
TTTGTCTGTGAATTTTGATAAGATTTTTATGACCATCTCTTTTATATTCGATATCGTGAACTTTCATTTT
CTTTTGTTTTTTGCTTTTCAAGTTAAATAACGCGGAAATTATATTTCCTTATATGTTTATAAGAGCTTTT
AAAGGATTTGCTATATCGCTTACAGTACTACAACCGGTTGCTCAATGTTATCCGTTTCCGCGGTCTTCTT
CCGTGCGCATTCTGCCGTGAAGTGCTAACGCTGTGTGTGGCTTTATCAAAAAAGTGGCTCAAATATAGCA
ATTTCATACATATTTAAACACCCATTATACTTAAATGTATATTTTAAAATATATAAGAGATTTTCACTGT
ATAACTGTGTATCTTATCTATATGTAATCAACGGCTTCATACCACCTCAGCCAGCCGTGTTATAACTTAC
CGTTTACCAACTACATTTTTTGTAACGAACCAAAAAACCCTCAAAAGACAAGACCCTCGAGGTCGACGAA
TTCTTAATTAACATGGCAAGCTCCAAGGGTGAAGAGCTATTTACTGGGGTTGTACCCATTTTGGTAGAAC
TGGACGGAGATGTAAACGGACATAAATTCTCTGTTAGAGGTGAGGGCGAAGGCGATGCCACCAATGGTAA
ATTGACTCTGAAGTTTATATGCACTACGGGTAAATTACCTGTTCCTTGGCCAACCCTAGTAACAACTTTG
ACATATGGTGTTCAATGTTTCTCAAGATACCCAGACCATATGAAAAGGCATGATTTCTTTAAAAGTGCTA
TGCCAGAAGGCTACGTGCAAGAGAGAACTATCTCCTTTAAGGATGACGGTACGTATAAAACACGAGCAGA
AGTGAAATTCGAAGGGGATACACTAGTTAATCGCATCGAATTAAAGGGTATAGACTTTAAGGAAGATGGT
AATATTCTCGGCCATAAACTTGAGTATAATTTCAACTCGCATAATGTGTACATTACAGCTGACAAACAAA
AGAACGGAATTAAAGCGAATTTTAAAATCAGGCACAACGTCGAAGATGGGTCTGTTCAACTTGCCGATCA
TTATCAGCAAAACACCCCTATTGGTGATGGTCCAGTCTTGTTACCCGATAATCACTACTTAAGCACACAG
TCTAGATTGTCAAAAGATCCGAATGAAAAGCGTGATCACATGGTTTTATTGGAATTTGTCACCGCTGCAG
GAATAACTCACGGAATGGACGAGCTTTATAAGCCCGGGGCGGCCGCTTAAGGCGCGCCTCATGTAATTAG
TTATGTCACGCTTACATTCACGCCCTCCTCCCACATCCGCTCTAACCGAAAAGGAAGGAGTTAGACAACC
TGAAGTCTAGGTCCCTATTTATTTTTTTTAATAGTTATGTTAGTATTAAGAACGTTATTTATATTTCAAA
TTTTTCTTTTTTTTCTGTACAAACGCGTGTACGCATGTAACATTATACTGAAAACCTTGCTTGAGAAGGT
TTTGGGACGCTCGAAGGCTTTAATTTGCAGATCTGAGCTCCAGCTTTTGTTCCCTTTAGTGAGGGTTAAT
TGCGCGCTTGGCGTAATCATGGTCATAGCTGTTTCCTGTGTGAAATTGTTATCCGCTCACAATTCCACAC
AACATACGAGCCGGAAGCATAAAGTGTAAAGCCTGGGGTGCCTAATGAGTGAGCTAACTCACATTAATTG
CGTTGCGCTCACTGCCCGCTTTCCAGTCGGGAAACCTGTCGTGCCAGCTGCATTAATGAATCGGCCAACG
CGCGGGGAGAGGCGGTTTGCGTATTGGGCGCTCTTCCGCTTCCTCGCTCACTGACTCGCTGCGCTCGGTC
GTTCGGCTGCGGCGAGCGGTATCAGCTCACTCAAAGGCGGTAATACGGTTATCCACAGAATCAGGGGATA
ACGCAGGAAAGAACATGTGAGCAAAAGGCCAGCAAAAGGCCAGGAACCGTAAAAAGGCCGCGTTGCTGGC
GTTTTTCCATAGGCTCCGCCCCCCTGACGAGCATCACAAAAATCGACGCTCAAGTCAGAGGTGGCGAAAC
CCGACAGGACTATAAAGATACCAGGCGTTTCCCCCTGGAAGCTCCCTCGTGCGCTCTCCTGTTCCGACCC
TGCCGCTTACCGGATACCTGTCCGCCTTTCTCCCTTCGGGAAGCGTGGCGCTTTCTCATAGCTCACGCTG
TAGGTATCTCAGTTCGGTGTAGGTCGTTCGCTCCAAGCTGGGCTGTGTGCACGAACCCCCCGTTCAGCCC
GACCGCTGCGCCTTATCCGGTAACTATCGTCTTGAGTCCAACCCGGTAAGACACGACTTATCGCCACTGG
CAGCAGCCACTGGTAACAGGATTAGCAGAGCGAGGTATGTAGGCGGTGCTACAGAGTTCTTGAAGTGGTG
GCCTAACTACGGCTACACTAGAAGAACAGTATTTGGTATCTGCGCTCTGCTGAAGCCAGTTACCTTCGGA
AAAAGAGTTGGTAGCTCTTGATCCGGCAAACAAACCACCGCTGGTAGCGGTGGTTTTTTTGTTTGCAAGC
AGCAGATTACGCGCAGAAAAAAAGGATCTCAAGAAGATCCTTTGATCTTTTCTACGGGGTCTGACGCTCA
GTGGAACGAAAACTCACGTTAAGGGATTTTGGTCATGAGATTATCAAAAAGGATCTTCACCTAGATCCTT
TTAAATTAAAAATGAAGTTTTAAATCAATCTAAAGTATATATGAGTAAACTTGGTCTGACAGTTACCAAT
GCTTAATCAGTGAGGCACCTATCTCAGCGATCTGTCTATTTCGTTCATCCATAGTTGCCTGACTCCCCGT
CGTGTAGATAACTACGATACGGGAGGGCTTACCATCTGGCCCCAGTGCTGCAATGATACCGCGAGACCCA
CGCTCACCGGCTCCAGATTTATCAGCAATAAACCAGCCAGCCGGAAGGGCCGAGCGCAGAAGTGGTCCTG
CAACTTTATCCGCCTCCATCCAGTCTATTAATTGTTGCCGGGAAGCTAGAGTAAGTAGTTCGCCAGTTAA
TAGTTTGCGCAACGTTGTTGCCATTGCTACAGGCATCGTGGTGTCACGCTCGTCGTTTGGTATGGCTTCA
TTCAGCTCCGGTTCCCAACGATCAAGGCGAGTTACATGATCCCCCATGTTGTGCAAAAAAGCGGTTAGCT
CCTTCGGTCCTCCGATCGTTGTCAGAAGTAAGTTGGCCGCAGTGTTATCACTCATGGTTATGGCAGCACT
GCATAATTCTCTTACTGTCATGCCATCCGTAAGATGCTTTTCTGTGACTGGTGAGTACTCAACCAAGTCA
TTCTGAGAATAGTGTATGCGGCGACCGAGTTGCTCTTGCCCGGCGTCAATACGGGATAATACCGCGCCAC
ATAGCAGAACTTTAAAAGTGCTCATCATTGGAAAACGTTCTTCGGGGCGAAAACTCTCAAGGATCTTACC
GCTGTTGAGATCCAGTTCGATGTAACCCACTCGTGCACCCAACTGATCTTCAGCATCTTTTACTTTCACC
AGCGTTTCTGGGTGAGCAAAAACAGGAAGGCAAAATGCCGCAAAAAAGGGAATAAGGGCGACACGGAAAT
GTTGAATACTCATACTCTTCCTTTTTCAATATTATTGAAGCATTTATCAGGGTTATTGTCTCATGAGCGG
ATACATATTTGAATGTATTTAGAAAAATAAACAAATAGGGGTTCCGCGCACATTTCCCCGAAAAGTGCCA
CCTGACGTCTAAGAAACCATTATTATCATGACATTAACCTATAAAAATAGGCGTATCACGAGGCCCTTTC
GTC
